Addgene plasmid #163493: AiP11244 - pAAV-hDLXI56i-minBG-SYFP2-WPRE3-BGHpA (Alias: CN1244)
Purpose: Direct-expressing SYFP2 AAV Virus
Depositing lab: Allen Institute for Brain Science & Boaz Levi. Depositing organization: Allen Institute. Publication: A suite of enhancer AAVs and transgenic mouse lines for genetic access to cortical cell types. Ben-Simon Y, Hooper M, Narayan S, Daigle TL, Dwivedi D, Way SW, Oster A, Stafford DA, Mich JK, Taormina MJ, Martinez RA, Opitz-Araya X, Roth JR, Alexander JR, Allen S, Amster A, Arbuckle J, Ayala A, Baker PM, Bakken TE, Barcelli T, Barta S, Bendrick J, Bertagnolli D, Bielstein C, Bishwakarma P, Bowlus J, Boyer G, Brouner K, Casian B, Casper T, Chakka AB, Chakrabarty R, Chance RK, Chavan S, Clark M, Colbert K, Collman F, Daniel S, Departee M, DiValentin P, Donadio N, Dotson N, Egdorf T, Fliss T, Gabitto M, Garcia J, Gary A, Gasperini M, Gloe J, Goldy J, Gore BB, Graybuck L, Greisman N, Haeseleer F, Halterman C, Haradon Z, Hastings SD, Helback O, Ho W, Hockemeyer D, Huang C, Huff S, Hunker A, Johansen N, Jones D, Juneau Z, Kalmbach B, Kannan M, Khem S, Kussick E, Kutsal R, Larsen R, Lee C, Lee AY, Leibly M, Lenz GH, Li S, Liang E, Lusk N, Madigan Z, Malloy J, Malone J, McCue R, Melchor J, Mollenkopf T, Moosman S, Morin E, Newman D, Ng L, Ngo K, Omstead V, Otto S, Oyama A, Pena N, Pham T, Phillips E, Pom CA, Potekhina L, Ransford S, Ray PL, Rette D, Reynoldson C, Rimorin C, Rocha D, Ruiz A, Sanchez REA, Sawyer L, Sedeno-Cortes A, Sevigny JP, Shapovalova N, Shepard N, Shulga L, Sigler AR, Siverts L, Soliman S, Somasundaram S, Staats B, Stewart K, Szelenyi E, Tieu M, Trader C, Tran A, van Velthoven CTJ, Walker M, Wang Y, Weed N, Wirthlin M, Wood T, Wynalda B, Yao Z, Zhou T, Ariza J, Dee N, Reding M, Ronellenfitch K, Mufti S, Sunkin SM, Smith KA, Esposito L, Waters J, Thyagarajan B, Yao S, Lein ES, Zeng H, Levi BP, Ngai J, Ting JT, Tasic B. Cell. 2025 May 16:S0092-8674(25)00513-6. doi: 10.1016/j.cell.2025.05.002. PubMed 40403729.
Backbone
  Vector backbone: rAAV-hDLXI56i-minBG-SYFP2-WPRE3-BGHpA
  Backbone manufacturer: Allen Institute
  Vector type: AAV
Growth in bacteria
  Bacterial resistance: Ampicillin, 100 μg/mL
  Growth temperature: 37°C
  Growth strain: NEB Stable
  Copy number: High Copy
Gene/Insert
  Gene/Insert name: SYFP2
  Species: Synthetic
  Insert size (bp): 720
  Promoter: minBetaGlobin
  Cloning method: Ligation Independent Cloning
  Sequencing primers: 5′ AGCGCACGAGGGAGCTT; 3′ ACGTCGCCGTCCAGCTC
Terms and licenses: Academic/Nonprofit Terms; Industry Terms: Not Available to Industry
Depositor comments: Funded by BRAIN initiative.
How to cite: AiP11244 - pAAV-hDLXI56i-minBG-SYFP2-WPRE3-BGHpA (Alias: CN1244) was a gift from Allen Institute for Brain Science & Boaz Levi (Addgene plasmid # 163493 ; http://n2t.net/addgene:163493 ; RRID:Addgene_163493)
