[The description below was written by a language model from this plasmid's Addgene catalogue record and pLannotate feature annotations shown in this document.]
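Description:
AiP11244 - pAAV-hDLXI56i-minBG-SYFP2-WPRE3-BGHpA (alias CN1244) is a 4,769 nt AAV transfer plasmid built on an Allen Institute rAAV backbone and intended for packaging recombinant AAV that directly expresses a yellow fluorescent reporter. In bacteria it is maintained as a high-copy plasmid through a ColE1/pUC-type origin and selected with ampicillin via the bla gene under its own promoter. An f1 phage origin and small remnants of pBR322 bom and rop sequences are also present in the backbone. The recommended host is a recombination-deficient "stable" strain, consistent with the repeat-prone AAV2 inverted terminal repeats. One ITR is annotated in full, and the other is detected only as two short fragments.

Between the ITRs lies a single expression cassette. According to the construct name, the hDLXI56i enhancer is placed upstream of a minimal beta-globin promoter (minBG). Neither element is picked up by the automated feature table, but the unannotated stretch between the left ITR fragments and the coding sequence is where they would sit. In this design the minimal promoter has little activity by itself, so expression depends on the cell-type specificity of the enhancer. The payload is SYFP2 (720 bp), a rapidly maturing monomeric yellow fluorescent protein derived from Aequorea victoria; its annotation spans the numbering origin of the circular sequence. Downstream, two WPRE fragments correspond to the shortened WPRE3 element, which boosts transcript stability and expression while saving packaging space, followed by the bovine growth hormone polyadenylation signal.

The plasmid belongs to a collection of enhancer AAVs developed for genetic access to cortical cell types, in which SYFP2 fluorescence marks the cells where the enhancer is active. The record does not state which cell population this enhancer targets.
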