Features (pLannotate 1.2.2; 14 found; start..end, strand, type, name):
    678..835     +  misc_feature   WPRE (fragment): woodchuck hepatitis virus posttranscriptional regulatory element
    841..921     +  misc_feature   WPRE (fragment): woodchuck hepatitis virus posttranscriptional regulatory element
    938..1049    +  polyA_signal   bGH poly(A) signal: bovine growth hormone polyadenylation signal
   1167..1307    +  repeat_region  AAV2 ITR: inverted terminal repeat of adeno-associated virus serotype 2 inverted
   1312..1363    -  misc_feature   bom (fragment): basis of mobility region from pBR322
   1382..1837    +  rep_origin     f1 ori (sequence partly withheld): f1 bacteriophage origin of replication; arrow indicates direction of (+) strand synthesis
   1838..1887    -  misc_feature   bom (fragment): basis of mobility region from pBR322
   1989..2024    -  CDS            rop (fragment): Rop protein, which maintains plasmids at low copy number; rop
   2119..2223    +  promoter       AmpR promoter: bla
   2224..3084    +  CDS            AmpR: β-lactamase; bla; confers resistance to ampicillin, carbenicillin, and related antibiotics
   3255..3843    +  rep_origin     ori: high-copy-number ColE1/pMB1/pBR322/pUC origin of replication
   3916..3943    +  repeat_region  AAV2 ITR (fragment): inverted terminal repeat of adeno-associated virus serotype 2 inverted
   3972..3999    +  repeat_region  AAV2 ITR (fragment): inverted terminal repeat of adeno-associated virus serotype 2 inverted
   4691..638     +  CDS            SYFP2 (across the origin): SYFP2 is a basic (constitutively fluorescent) yellow fluorescent protein published in 2006, derived from Aequorea victoria. It is reported to be a very rapidly-maturing monomer with moderate acid sensitivity.
>Addgene plasmid #163493 | AiP11244 - pAAV-hDLXI56i-minBG-SYFP2-WPRE3-BGHpA (Alias: CN1244) | addgene full sequence | sequence record 325817 | Addgene NGS Result
AGTTCAGCGTGTCCGGCGAGGGCGAGGGCGATGCCACCTACGGCAAGCTGACCCTGAAGCTGATCTGCAC
CACCGGCAAGCTGCCCGTGCCCTGGCCCACCCTCGTGACCACCCTGGGCTACGGCGTGCAGTGCTTCGCC
CGCTACCCCGACCACATGAAGCAGCACGACTTCTTCAAGTCCGCCATGCCCGAAGGCTACGTCCAGGAGC
GCACCATCTTCTTCAAGGACGACGGCAACTACAAGACCCGCGCCGAGGTGAAGTTCGAGGGCGACACCCT
GGTGAACCGCATCGAGCTGAAGGGCATCGACTTCAAGGAGGACGGCAACATCCTGGGGCACAAGCTGGAG
TACAACTACAACAGCCACAACGTCTATATCACCGCCGACAAGCAGAAGAACGGCATCAAGGCCAACTTCA
AGATCCGCCACAACATCGAGGACGGCGGCGTGCAGCTCGCCGACCACTACCAGCAGAACACCCCCATCGG
CGACGGCCCCGTGCTGCTGCCCGACAACCACTACCTGAGCTACCAGTCCAAGCTGAGCAAAGACCCCAAC
GAGAAGCGCGATCACATGGTCCTGCTGGAGTTCGTGACCGCCGCCGGGATCACTCTCGGCATGGACGAGC
TGTACAAGTAAGTCGACGGCGCGCCGCGGCCGCGAATTCGATATCATAATCAACCTCTGGATTACAAAAT
TTGTGAAAGATTGACTGGTATTCTTAACTATGTTGCTCCTTTTACGCTATGTGGATACGCTGCTTTAATG
CCTTTGTATCATGCTATTGCTTCCCGTATGGCTTTCATTTTCTCCTCCTTGTATAAATCCTGGTTAGTTC
TTGCCACGGCGGAACTCATCGCCGCCTGCCTTGCCCGCTGCTGGACAGGGGCTCGGCTGTTGGGCACTGA
CAATTCCGTGGCTCGAGAGATCTTCGACTGTGCCTTCTAGTTGCCAGCCATCTGTTGTTTGCCCCTCCCC
CGTGCCTTCCTTGACCCTGGAAGGTGCCACTCCCACTGTCCTTTCCTAATAAAATGAGGAAATTGCATCG
CATTGTCTGAGTAGGTGTCATTCTATTCTGGGGGGTGGGGTGGGGCAGGACAGCAAGGGGGAGGATTGGG
AAGACAATAGCAGGCATGAGATCTCACGTGCGGACCGAGCGGCCGCAGGAACCCCTAGTGATGGAGTTGG
CCACTCCCTCTCTGCGCGCTCGCTCGCTCACTGAGGCCGGGCGACCAAAGGTCGCCCGACGCCCGGGCTT
TGCCCGGGCGGCCTCAGTGAGCGAGCGAGCGCGCAGCTGCCTGCAGGGGCGCCTGATGCGGTATTTTCTC
CTTACGCATCTGTGCGGTATTTCACACCGCATA
[95 nt withheld, positions 1364-1458]
T
[46 nt withheld, positions 1460-1505]
C
[141 nt withheld, positions 1507-1647]
CCTTTGACGTTGGAGTCCACGTTCTTT
[37 nt withheld, positions 1675-1711]
ACTCTATCTCGGGCTATTCTTTTGATTTATAAGGGATTTTGCCGATTTCGGTCTATTGGTTAAAAAATGA
GCTGATTTAACAAAAATTTAACGCGAATTTTAACAAAATATTAACGTTTACAATTTTATGGTGCACTCTC
AGTACAATCTGCTCTGATGCCGCATAGTTAAGCCAGCCCCGACACCCGCCAACACCCGCTGACGCGCCCT
GACGGGCTTGTCTGCTCCCGGCATCCGCTTACAGACAAGCTGTGACCGTCTCCGGGAGCTGCATGTGTCA
GAGGTTTTCACCGTCATCACCGAAACGCGCGAGACGAAAGGGCCTCGTGATACGCCTATTTTTATAGGTT
AATGTCATGATAATAATGGTTTCTTAGACGTCAGGTGGCACTTTTCGGGGAAATGTGCGCGGAACCCCTA
TTTGTTTATTTTTCTAAATACATTCAAATATGTATCCGCTCATGAGACAATAACCCTGATAAATGCTTCA
ATAATATTGAAAAAGGAAGAGTATGAGTATTCAACATTTCCGTGTCGCCCTTATTCCCTTTTTTGCGGCA
TTTTGCCTTCCTGTTTTTGCTCACCCAGAAACGCTGGTGAAAGTAAAAGATGCTGAAGATCAGTTGGGTG
CACGAGTGGGTTACATCGAACTGGATCTCAACAGCGGTAAGATCCTTGAGAGTTTTCGCCCCGAAGAACG
TTTTCCAATGATGAGCACTTTTAAAGTTCTGCTATGTGGCGCGGTATTATCCCGTATTGACGCCGGGCAA
GAGCAACTCGGTCGCCGCATACACTATTCTCAGAATGACTTGGTTGAGTACTCACCAGTCACAGAAAAGC
ATCTTACGGATGGCATGACAGTAAGAGAATTATGCAGTGCTGCCATAACCATGAGTGATAACACTGCGGC
CAACTTACTTCTGACAACGATCGGAGGACCGAAGGAGCTAACCGCTTTTTTGCACAACATGGGGGATCAT
GTAACTCGCCTTGATCGTTGGGAACCGGAGCTGAATGAAGCCATACCAAACGACGAGCGTGACACCACGA
TGCCTGTAGCAATGGCAACAACGTTGCGCAAACTATTAACTGGCGAACTACTTACTCTAGCTTCCCGGCA
ACAATTAATAGACTGGATGGAGGCGGATAAAGTTGCAGGACCACTTCTGCGCTCGGCCCTTCCGGCTGGC
TGGTTTATTGCTGATAAATCTGGAGCCGGTGAGCGTGGGTCTCGCGGTATCATTGCAGCACTGGGGCCAG
ATGGTAAGCCCTCCCGTATCGTAGTTATCTACACGACGGGGAGTCAGGCAACTATGGATGAACGAAATAG
ACAGATCGCTGAGATAGGTGCCTCACTGATTAAGCATTGGTAACTGTCAGACCAAGTTTACTCATATATA
CTTTAGATTGATTTAAAACTTCATTTTTAATTTAAAAGGATCTAGGTGAAGATCCTTTTTGATAATCTCA
TGACCAAAATCCCTTAACGTGAGTTTTCGTTCCACTGAGCGTCAGACCCCGTAGAAAAGATCAAAGGATC
TTCTTGAGATCCTTTTTTTCTGCGCGTAATCTGCTGCTTGCAAACAAAAAAACCACCGCTACCAGCGGTG
GTTTGTTTGCCGGATCAAGAGCTACCAACTCTTTTTCCGAAGGTAACTGGCTTCAGCAGAGCGCAGATAC
CAAATACTGTTCTTCTAGTGTAGCCGTAGTTAGGCCACCACTTCAAGAACTCTGTAGCACCGCCTACATA
CCTCGCTCTGCTAATCCTGTTACCAGTGGCTGCTGCCAGTGGCGATAAGTCGTGTCTTACCGGGTTGGAC
TCAAGACGATAGTTACCGGATAAGGCGCAGCGGTCGGGCTGAACGGGGGGTTCGTGCACACAGCCCAGCT
TGGAGCGAACGACCTACACCGAACTGAGATACCTACAGCGTGAGCTATGAGAAAGCGCCACGCTTCCCGA
AGGGAGAAAGGCGGACAGGTATCCGGTAAGCGGCAGGGTCGGAACAGGAGAGCGCACGAGGGAGCTTCCA
GGGGGAAACGCCTGGTATCTTTATAGTCCTGTCGGGTTTCGCCACCTCTGACTTGAGCGTCGATTTTTGT
GATGCTCGTCAGGGGGGCGGAGCCTATGGAAAAACGCCAGCAACGCGGCCTTTTTACGGTTCCTGGCCTT
TTGCTGGCCTTTTGCTCACATGTCCTGCAGGCAGCTGCGCGCTCGCTCGCTCACTGAGGCCGCCCGGGCG
TCGGGCGACCTTTGGTCGCCCGGCCTCAGTGAGCGAGCGAGCGCGCAGAGAGGGAGTGGCCAACTCCATC
ACTAGGGGTTCCTGCGGCCGCACGCGTATAGGTACCGAGCTCTATGCACTCACAGTGGTTTGGCATGCAT
CTGGTGAATTTTTTTTAACGAAAAATTAGTGTTGGTTTCGATGTATGGTAGCATTCTCCCTAACGTAATT
TGAATAATTCAGCAAAGCCCCACTACCAGCTGTACTTCTGCAGCCTCTTCCATTCTTTTCAGCATTATAA
TTTTGGTTAATTTTCAATTTTAGGTCCTACGTCTCTGCAATTTGTGTATGAATAACAGAATAATTTCCCT
CTTTTGTTTCGCCTTTCCTGTTCCTGAATCTAAATAAAGATGGCTTTTTAGTATTAAAAGTGGAAGAAAA
TTACAGGTAATTATCTTTGACGGTAAAAACGCTGTAATCAGCGGGCTACATGAAAAATTACTCTAATTAT
GGCTGCATTTAAGAGAATGGAAAAAAACCTTCTTGTGGATAAAAACCTTAAATTGTCCCCAATGTCTGCT
TCAAATTGGATGGCACTGCAGCTGGAGGCTTTGTTCAGAATTGATCCTGGGGAGCTACGAACCCAAAGTT
TCACAGTAGGGAGCTCGGGCTGGGCATAAAAGTCAGGGCAGAGCCATCTATTGCTTACATTTGCTTCTGG
GATCCAGATCTTTCGAAGCTAGCGCTACCGGTCGCCACCATGGTGAGCAAGGGCGAGGAGCTGTTCACCG
GGGTGGTGCCCATCCTGGTCGAGCTGGACGGCGACGTAAACGGCCACA
